>Addgene plasmid #52887 | pSLfa PUb TAL-KMO-L | depositor full sequence | sequence record 82256 | pSLfa PUb TAL-KMO-L sequence 7728 bps
TCTTCCGCTTCCTCGCTCACTGACTCGCTGCGCTCGGTCGTTCGGCTGCGGCGAGCGGTATCAGCTCACT
CAAAGGCGGTAATACGGTTATCCACAGAATCAGGGGATAACGCAGGAAAGAACATGTGAGCAAAAGGCCA
GCAAAAGGCCAGGAACCGTAAAAAGGCCGCGTTGCTGGCGTTTTTCCATAGGCTCCGCCCCCCTGACGAG
CATCACAAAAATCGACGCTCAAGTCAGAGGTGGCGAAACCCGACAGGACTATAAAGATACCAGGCGTTTC
CCCCTGGAAGCTCCCTCGTGCGCTCTCCTGTTCCGACCCTGCCGCTTACCGGATACCTGTCCGCCTTTCT
CCCTTCGGGAAGCGTGGCGCTTTCTCATAGCTCACGCTGTAGGTATCTCAGTTCGGTGTAGGTCGTTCGC
TCCAAGCTGGGCTGTGTGCACGAACCCCCCGTTCAGCCCGACCGCTGCGCCTTATCCGGTAACTATCGTC
TTGAGTCCAACCCGGTAAGACACGACTTATCGCCACTGGCAGCAGCCACTGGTAACAGGATTAGCAGAGC
GAGGTATGTAGGCGGTGCTACAGAGTTCTTGAAGTGGTGGCCTAACTACGGCTACACTAGAAGAACAGTA
TTTGGTATCTGCGCTCTGCTGAAGCCAGTTACCTTCGGAAAAAGAGTTGGTAGCTCTTGATCCGGCAAAC
AAACCACCGCTGGTAGCGGTGGTTTTTTTGTTTGCAAGCAGCAGATTACGCGCAGAAAAAAAGGATCTCA
AGAAGATCCTTTGATCTTTTCTACGGGGTCTGACGCTCAGTGGAACGAAAACTCACGTTAAGGGATTTTG
GTCATGAGATTATCAAAAAGGATCTTCACCTAGATCCTTTTAAATTAAAAATGAAGTTTTAAATCAATCT
AAAGTATATATGAGTAAACTTGGTCTGACAGTTACCAATGCTTAATCAGTGAGGCACCTATCTCAGCGAT
CTGTCTATTTCGTTCATCCATAGTTGCCTGACTCCCCGTCGTGTAGATAACTACGATACGGGAGGGCTTA
CCATCTGGCCCCAGTGCTGCAATGATACCGCGAGACCCACGCTCACCGGCTCCAGATTTATCAGCAATAA
ACCAGCCAGCCGGAAGGGCCGAGCGCAGAAGTGGTCCTGCAACTTTATCCGCCTCCATCCAGTCTATTAA
TTGTTGCCGGGAAGCTAGAGTAAGTAGTTCGCCAGTTAATAGTTTGCGCAACGTTGTTGCCATTGCTACA
GGCATCGTGGTGTCACGCTCGTCGTTTGGTATGGCTTCATTCAGCTCCGGTTCCCAACGATCAAGGCGAG
TTACATGATCCCCCATGTTGTGCAAAAAAGCGGTTAGCTCCTTCGGTCCTCCGATCGTTGTCAGAAGTAA
GTTGGCCGCAGTGTTATCACTCATGGTTATGGCAGCACTGCATAATTCTCTTACTGTCATGCCATCCGTA
AGATGCTTTTCTGTGACTGGTGAGTACTCAACCAAGTCATTCTGAGAATAGTGTATGCGGCGACCGAGTT
GCTCTTGCCCGGCGTCAATACGGGATAATACCGCGCCACATAGCAGAACTTTAAAAGTGCTCATCATTGG
AAAACGTTCTTCGGGGCGAAAACTCTCAAGGATCTTACCGCTGTTGAGATCCAGTTCGATGTAACCCACT
CGTGCACCCAACTGATCTTCAGCATCTTTTACTTTCACCAGCGTTTCTGGGTGAGCAAAAACAGGAAGGC
AAAATGCCGCAAAAAAGGGAATAAGGGCGACACGGAAATGTTGAATACTCATACTCTTCCTTTTTCAATA
TTATTGAAGCATTTATCAGGGTTATTGTCTCATGAGCGGATACATATTTGAATGTATTTAGAAAAATAAA
CAAATAGGGGTTCCGCGCACATTTCCCCGAAAAGTGCCACCTGACGTCTAAGAAACCATTATTATCATGA
CATTAACCTATAAAAATAGGCGTATCACGAGGCCCTTTCGTCTCGCGCGTTTCGGTGATGACGGTGAAAA
CCTCTGACACATGCAGCTCCCGGAGACGGTCACAGCTTGTCTGTAAGCGGATGCCGGGAGCAGACAAGCC
CGTCAGGGCGCGTCAGCGGGTGTTGGCGGGTGTCGGGGCTGGCTTAACTATGCGGCATCAGAGCAGATTG
TACTGAGAGTGCACCATAAAATTGTAAACGTTAATATTTTGTTAAAATTCGCGTTAAATTTTTGTTAAAT
CAGCTCATTTTTTAACCAATAGGCCGAAATCGGCAAAATCCCTTATAAATCAAAAGAATAGCCCGAGATA
GGGT
[37 nt withheld, positions 2315-2351]
AAAGAACGTGGACTCCAACGTCAAAGG
[141 nt withheld, positions 2379-2519]
G
[142 nt withheld, positions 2521-2662]
TATGCGGTGTGAAATACCGCACAGATGCGTAAGGAGAAAATACCGCATCAGGCGCCATTCGCCATTCAGG
CTGCGCAACTGTTGGGAAGGGCGATCGGTGCGGGCCTCTTCGCTATTACGCCAGCTGGCGAAAGGGGGAT
GTGCTGCAAGGCGATTAAGTTGGGTAACGCCAGGGTTTTCCCAGTCACGACGTTGTAAAACGACGGCCAG
TGCCAAGCTGGCCGGCCTAGGCGCGCCAAGCTTAAGGTGCACGGCCCACGTGGCCACTAGTACTTCTCGA
GCTCTGTACATGTCCGCGGTCGCGACGTACGCGTATCTTTACATGTAGCTTGTGCATTGAATCCAATTAT
AATTTGCCTTGGCACCAGCTGAGCCAGACAAGAAAGAAAGCTTCCCAGAAGTATATCGATTTAGAAGGGT
TGACGTCACTTGCTGACTGCACTAATACAGCAAATGATGCAATTAGAATGATTCAAGTGAAATTCCCAAA
TTACTGATTTTTCTCTGGATTTGGTTATCAGATTACATTCGAAGCTAAGATTAGCTACCGAAATTGTCGA
TCAAATCAGGAAATCCTTTCTCTATCGAAAAAGGCATTCGCACATCTTCCTCTCTATGCCATATACACGA
AGGGTAGGTACATTGACGTCTTTGCCAGAAGTTGAACTGCATCGTTCAAGGTACAGAATGAACGACTAAC
AGACACAAGCACGTTTTGCTGTCCATTCAGACACAGGGATGGTACCCATATTCGATCGATATAGAGCCAT
CCAACCGAACAGAGGTATATGTATGAATGTATTGCTGAAATTTTCTAGAAGTACAACCACCACTACGACA
GTGTCTATAAAACGCCCCTGCAAAGGCGAAACCAGCTCAATCGAATACGTTTCCTAGTGGAGTGAACATT
ACGCGGCCCAAGTAAGCAGTGCCAGTGCAAGTGAAGTGAAGTCTCTAGTGAAAAAGAGTGATCCAATTAG
CCAGAGGAGAAAATTTCAGAGTGAACAAAGCTTTATTCAAAGGACAATTACTATTAAATTGGTGAAAGTG
CATTTCGGTGAAGGGAATCTTCTAGTGAAGGTAGGTAAATTAATTGATGAAATTATAGCTATGAGCGAAA
ACTAGTTTGGTGAATGATTCCTTTGTCTTTGAATGAGCAAACTATTTTCCAAGATGGCGACTATTGAGCT
TTGAGTGATTAGTGAAAATTTGCAACGCAGTTTCATCATCATTGATAAAACCCAATTGTGATTCACAGCG
ATAATCATATTTCGTTGAATCATCGCTACTAATTGAATTAAATTTCTAGAATAATAAGAATAACGTATTT
GCTCCGTCACATATCTAAAATAAATATTTTGATGGTAATTACCCATTAAGGTAATATTAACACATATCGA
GAAAAACCTTGAGGAAATCGTGAAAACTTGAAGATACGCAATTTCAAAACTACGTAGTTCAAAGTCGAAA
ACAAGTTAATTTTTCACTTAAAAGTAGGGCGTTGTTGTGACGTCATCACCTTCAAGTGTATATTTTTCAC
TTGGCCTGCGACTGCAAACGCAGACAAAGCAAAACAAGTTTAAAACCTGTCGTGTCGTGCTCGAAGCCAA
AGGCAATGAATCAATATCAAATGAGAGTTTGCATTTCACAACCAATTACTCAAGCGTTTCCTCGTTTCTT
TTTCTGCTCAACAGAGATTTCAACCATGGGCGATCCTAAAAAGAAACGTAAGGTCATCGATTACCCATAC
GATGTTCCAGATTACGCTATCGATATCGCCGATCTACGCACGCTCGGCTACAGCCAGCAGCAACAGGAGA
AGATCAAACCGAAGGTTCGTTCGACAGTGGCGCAGCACCACGAGGCACTGGTCGGCCACGGGTTTACACA
CGCGCACATCGTTGCGTTAAGCCAACACCCGGCAGCGTTAGGGACCGTCGCTGTCAAGTATCAGGACATG
ATCGCAGCGTTGCCAGAGGCGACACACGAAGCGATCGTTGGCGTCGGCAAACAGTGGTCCGGCGCACGCG
CTCTGGAGGCCTTGCTCACGGTGGCGGGAGAGTTGAGAGGTCCACCGTTACAGTTGGACACAGGCCAACT
TCTCAAGATTGCAAAACGTGGCGGCGTGACCGCAGTGGAGGCAGTGCATGCATGGCGCAATGCACTGACG
GGTGCCCCGCTCAACTTGACCCCCCAGCAGGTGGTGGCCATCGCCAGCAATAATGGTGGCAAGCAGGCGC
TGGAGACGGTCCAGCGGCTGTTGCCGGTGCTGTGCCAGGCCCACGGCTTGACCCCGGAGCAGGTGGTGGC
CATCGCCAGCAATATTGGTGGCAAGCAGGCGCTGGAGACGGTGCAGGCGCTGTTGCCGGTGCTGTGCCAG
GCCCACGGCTTGACCCCGGAGCAGGTGGTGGCCATCGCCAGCAATATTGGTGGCAAGCAGGCGCTGGAGA
CGGTGCAGGCGCTGTTGCCGGTGCTGTGCCAGGCCCACGGCTTGACCCCCCAGCAGGTGGTGGCCATCGC
CAGCAATGGCGGTGGCAAGCAGGCGCTGGAGACGGTCCAGCGGCTGTTGCCGGTGCTGTGCCAGGCCCAC
GGCTTGACCCCCCAGCAGGTGGTGGCCATCGCCAGCAATAATGGTGGCAAGCAGGCGCTGGAGACGGTCC
AGCGGCTGTTGCCGGTGCTGTGCCAGGCCCACGGCTTGACCCCGGAGCAGGTGGTGGCCATCGCCAGCCA
CGATGGCGGCAAGCAGGCGCTGGAGACGGTCCAGCGGCTGTTGCCGGTGCTGTGCCAGGCCCACGGCTTG
ACCCCGGAGCAGGTGGTGGCCATCGCCAGCCACGATGGCGGCAAGCAGGCGCTGGAGACGGTCCAGCGGC
TGTTGCCGGTGCTGTGCCAGGCCCACGGCTTGACCCCCCAGCAGGTGGTGGCCATCGCCAGCAATAATGG
TGGCAAGCAGGCGCTGGAGACGGTCCAGCGGCTGTTGCCGGTGCTGTGCCAGGCCCACGGCTTGACCCCC
CAGCAGGTGGTGGCCATCGCCAGCAATAATGGTGGCAAGCAGGCGCTGGAGACGGTCCAGCGGCTGTTGC
CGGTGCTGTGCCAGGCCCACGGCTTGACCCCGGAGCAGGTGGTGGCCATCGCCAGCAATATTGGTGGCAA
GCAGGCGCTGGAGACGGTGCAGGCGCTGTTGCCGGTGCTGTGCCAGGCCCACGGCTTGACCCCCCAGCAG
GTGGTGGCCATCGCCAGCAATGGCGGTGGCAAGCAGGCGCTGGAGACGGTCCAGCGGCTGTTGCCGGTGC
TGTGCCAGGCCCACGGCTTGACCCCCCAGCAGGTGGTGGCCATCGCCAGCAATGGCGGTGGCAAGCAGGC
GCTGGAGACGGTCCAGCGGCTGTTGCCGGTGCTGTGCCAGGCCCACGGCTTGACCCCGGAGCAGGTGGTG
GCCATCGCCAGCCACGATGGCGGCAAGCAGGCGCTGGAGACGGTCCAGCGGCTGTTGCCGGTGCTGTGCC
AGGCCCACGGCTTGACCCCCCAGCAGGTGGTGGCCATCGCCAGCAATAATGGTGGCAAGCAGGCGCTGGA
GACGGTCCAGCGGCTGTTGCCGGTGCTGTGCCAGGCCCACGGCTTGACCCCGGAGCAGGTGGTGGCCATC
GCCAGCAATATTGGTGGCAAGCAGGCGCTGGAGACGGTGCAGGCGCTGTTGCCGGTGCTGTGCCAGGCCC
ACGGCTTGACCCCTCAGCAGGTGGTGGCCATCGCCAGCAATGGCGGCGGCAGGCCGGCGCTGGAGAGCAT
TGTTGCCCAGTTATCTCGCCCTGATCCGGCGTTGGCCGCGTTGACCAACGACCACCTCGTCGCCTTGGCC
TGCCTCGGCGGGCGTCCTGCGCTGGATGCAGTGAAAAAGGGATTGGGGGATCCTATCAGCCGTTCCCAGC
TGGTGAAGTCCGAGCTGGAGGAGAAGAAATCCGAGTTGAGGCACAAGCTGAAGTACGTGCCCCACGAGTA
CATCGAGCTGATCGAGATCGCCCGGAACAGCACCCAGGACCGTATCCTGGAGATGAAGGTGATGGAGTTC
TTCATGAAGGTGTACGGCTACAGGGGCAAGCACCTGGGCGGCTCCAGGAAGCCCGACGGCGCCATCTACA
CCGTGGGCTCCCCCATCGACTACGGCGTGATCGTGGACACCAAGGCCTACTCCGGCGGCTACAACCTGCC
CATCGGCCAGGCCGACGAAATGCAGAGGTACGTGGAGGAGAACCAGACCAGGAACAAGCACATCAACCCC
AACGAGTGGTGGAAGGTGTACCCCTCCAGCGTGACCGAGTTCAAGTTCCTGTTCGTGTCCGGCCACTTCA
AGGGCAACTACAAGGCCCAGCTGACCAGGCTGAACCACATCACCAACTGCAACGGCGCCGTGCTGTCCGT
GGAGGAGCTCCTGATCGGCGGCGAGATGATCAAGGCCGGCACCCTGACCCTGGAGGAGGTGAGGAGGAAG
TTCAACAACGGCGAGATCAACTTCGCGGCCGACTGATAACTCGAGCGATCCTCTAGACGAGCTCCTCGAG
CCTGCAGATCTGTCGACGCGGCCGCGACTCTAGATCATAATCAGCCATACCACATTTGTAGAGGTTTTAC
TTGCTTTAAAAAACCTCCCACACCTCCCCCTGAACCTGAAACATAAAATGAATGCAATTGTTGTTGTTAA
CTTGTTTATTGCAGCTTATAATGGTTACAAATAAAGCAATAGCATCACAAATTTCACAAATAAAGCATTT
TTTTCACTGCATTCTAGTTGTGGTTTGTCCAAACTCATCAATGTATCTTGAATTCGGCCGGCCTAGGCGC
GCCAATTCGTAATCATGTCATAGCTGTTTCCTGTGTGAAATTGTTATCCGCTCACAATTCCACACAACAT
ACGAGCCGGAAGCATAAAGTGTAAAGCCTGGGGTGCCTAATGAGTGAGCTAACTCACATTAATTGCGTTG
CGCTCACTGCCCGCTTTCCAGTCGGGAAACCTGTCGTGCCAGCTGCATTAATGAATCGGCCAACGCGCGG
GGAGAGGCGGTTTGCGTATTGGGCGC
Features (pLannotate 1.2.2; 17 found; start..end, strand, type, name):
    183..771     -  rep_origin     ori: high-copy-number ColE1/pMB1/pBR322/pUC origin of replication
    942..1802    -  CDS            AmpR: β-lactamase; bla; confers resistance to ampicillin, carbenicillin, and related antibiotics
   1803..1907    -  promoter       AmpR promoter: bla
   2002..2037    +  CDS            rop (fragment): Rop protein, which maintains plasmids at low copy number; rop
   2139..2188    +  misc_feature   bom (fragment): basis of mobility region from pBR322
   2264..2644    -  rep_origin     M13 ori (sequence partly withheld): M13 bacteriophage origin of replication; arrow indicates direction of (+) strand synthesis
   2663..2714    +  misc_feature   bom (fragment): basis of mobility region from pBR322
   2720..2874    -  CDS            lacZα (fragment): LacZα fragment of β-galactosidase; lacZ fragment
   4404..4430    +  CDS            3xHA (fragment): three tandem HA epitope tags
   4443..4949    +  CDS            avrXa10 (fragment): AVX10_XANOO - Experimental evidence at protein level: Swiss-Prot protein existence level 1. Avirulence protein. Induces the hypersensitive response (HR)in rice plants carrying the resistance gene Xa10. Activity depends on the presence of the core repeat domains; replacement with repeat domains from other proteins (AvrBs3 of X.euvesicatoria (AC P14727) or AvrXa7 of this organism) does not elicit the HR. Probably acts as a transcription factor in its host plant (rice) to induce plant resistance or disease. From Xanthomonas oryzae pv. oryzae.
   6579..7166    +  CDS            fokIR (fragment): T2F1_PLAOK - Also known as rfoKI. Experimental evidence at protein level: Swiss-Prot protein existence level 1. Recognizes the double-stranded sequence 5'-GGATG-3'/3'-CATCC- 5' and cleaves respectively 14 bases after G-1 and 13 bases before C-1. From Planomicrobium okeanokoites (Planococcus okeanokoites) (Flavobacterium okeanokoites).
   7245..7328    +  CDS            large T antigen (fragment): large T antigen from SV40 (simian virus 40)
   7351..7432    +  polyA_signal   SV40 poly(A) signal: SV40 polyadenylation signal
   7533..7549    -  protein_bind   lac operator: The lac repressor binds to the lac operator to inhibit transcription in E. coli. This inhibition can be relieved by adding lactose or isopropyl-β-D-thiogalactopyranoside (IPTG). lac repressor encoded by lacI
   7557..7587    -  promoter       lac promoter: promoter for the E. coli lac operon
   7602..7623    -  protein_bind   CAP binding site: CAP binding activates transcription in the presence of cAMP. E. coli catabolite activator protein
   7636..7728    -  CDS            lacI (fragment): lac repressor; lacI; The lac repressor binds to the lac operator to inhibit transcription in E. coli. This inhibition can be relieved by adding lactose or isopropyl-β-D-thiogalactopyranoside (IPTG).
