[The description below was written by a language model from this plasmid's Addgene catalogue record and pLannotate feature annotations shown in this document.]
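Description:
pSLfa PUb TAL-KMO-L is an insect expression plasmid encoding the left-hand half of a TALEN pair directed against the kynurenine monooxygenase (KMO) gene of the mosquito Aedes aegypti. It is built on the pSLfa cloning backbone and is propagated in E. coli through a high-copy ColE1/pUC-type origin with ampicillin selection from β-lactamase under its own promoter. The backbone also carries an M13 phage origin and remnants of a lacZα/lac promoter–operator cloning region, along with small fragments annotated as rop, bom and lacI that are vestiges of earlier vectors rather than functional units. The catalogue lists a total size of 7,747 bp, while the deposited sequence is 7,728 nt.

The catalogue states that the nuclease is driven by the Ae. aegypti polyubiquitin promoter. This promoter is not annotated in the feature table, but it presumably lies in the unannotated stretch upstream of the coding region. The open reading frame, cloned between NcoI and PstI sites, begins with a match to an HA epitope tag. This is followed by sequence homologous to a Xanthomonas TAL effector (annotated as an avrXa10 fragment). A largely unannotated interval, which would be expected to hold the custom repeat array that specifies the DNA target, separates this from a C-terminal FokI nuclease fragment. An SV40-derived 3′ region with a polyadenylation signal ends the transcript.

FokI cleaves as a dimer, so this construct is meant to be used with a matching right-hand TALEN plasmid. Together the two halves produce a double-strand break at the KMO locus for targeted gene disruption in this dengue vector. The TALEN was designed and built by a commercial supplier and then transferred into this backbone.
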