Addgene plasmid #52887: pSLfa PUb TAL-KMO-L
Purpose: Left hand TALEN against Aedes aegypti KMO gene
Depositing lab: Zach Adelman. Depositing organization: Virginia Polytechnic Institute and State University. Publication: TALEN-based gene disruption in the dengue vector Aedes aegypti. Aryan A, Anderson MA, Myles KM, Adelman ZN. PLoS One. 2013;8(3):e60082. doi: 10.1371/journal.pone.0060082. Epub 2013 Mar 21. PubMed 23555893.
Backbone
  Vector backbone: pSLfa
  Backbone size w/o insert (bp): 4916
  Total vector size (bp): 7747
Growth in bacteria
  Bacterial resistance: Ampicillin, 100 μg/mL
  Growth temperature: 37°C
  Growth strain: XL1 Blue
  Copy number: Unknown
Gene/Insert
  Gene/Insert name: TALEN-KMO
  Species: Aedes aegypti
  Promoter: Ae aegypti polyubiquitin
  Cloning method: Restriction Enzyme; 5′ cloning site NcoI (not destroyed); 3′ cloning site PstI (not destroyed)
  Sequencing primers: 5′ ATTACTCAAGCGTTTCCTCGT; 3′ CTCTACAAATGTGGTATGGC
Resource information
  A portion of this plasmid was derived from a plasmid made by: TALEN was designed and constructed by CELLECTIS BIORESEARCH (France) then cloned into our backbone using standard techniques
Terms and licenses: Academic/Nonprofit Terms; Industry Terms: Not Available to Industry
How to cite: pSLfa PUb TAL-KMO-L was a gift from Zach Adelman (Addgene plasmid # 52887 ; http://n2t.net/addgene:52887 ; RRID:Addgene_52887)
