>Addgene plasmid #52887 | pSLfa PUb TAL-KMO-L | addgene partial sequence | sequence record 86011 | MoCloF 5'-agcgaggaagcggaagagcg-3'
CCGCGCGTTGGCCGATTCATTAATGCAGCTGGCACGACAGGTTTCCCGACTGGAAAGCGGGCAGTGAGCG
CAACGCAATTAATGTGAGTTAGCTCACTCATTAGGCACCCCAGGCTTTACACTTTATGCTTCCGGCTCGT
ATGTTGTGTGGAATTGTGAGCGGATAACAATTTCACACAGGAAACAGCTATGACATGATTACGAATTGGC
GCGCCTAGGCCGGCCGAATTCAAGATACATTGATGAGTTTGGACAAACCACAACTAGAATGCAGTGAAAA
AAATGCTTTATTTGTGAAATTTGTGATGCTATTGCTTTATTTGTAACCATTATAAGCTGCAATAAACAAG
TTAACAACAACAATTGCATTCATTTTATGTTTCAGGTTCAGGGGGAGGTGTGGGAGGTTTTTTAAAGCAA
GTAAAACCTCTACAAATGTGGTATGGCTGATTATGATCTAGAGTCGCGGCCGCGTCGACAGATCTGCAGG
CTCGAGGAGCTCGTCTAGAGGATCGCTCGAGTTATCAGTCGGCCGCGAAGTTGATCTCGCCGTTGTTGAA
CTTCCTCCTCACCTCCTCCAGGGTCAGGGTGCCGGCCTTGATCATCTCGCCGCCGATCAGGAGCTCCTCC
ACGGACAGCACGGCGCCGTTGCAGTTGGTGATGTGGTTCAGCCTGGTCAGCTGGGCCTTGTAGTTGCCCT
TGAAGTGGCCGGACACGAACAGGAACTTGAACTCGGTCACGCTGGAGGGGTACACCTTCCACCACTCGTT
GGGGTTGATGTGCTTGTTCCTGGTCTGGTTCTCCTCCACGTACCTCTGCATTTCGTCGGCCTGGCCGATG
GGCAGGTTGTA
