>Addgene plasmid #52887 | pSLfa PUb TAL-KMO-L | addgene partial sequence | sequence record 86268 | TAL_R2 5'-ggcgacgaggtggtcgttgg-3'
ACAATGCTCTCCAGCGCCGGCCTGCCGCCGCCATTGCTGGCGATGGCCACCACCTGCTGAGGGGTCAAGC
CGTGGGCCTGGCACAGCACCGGCAACAGCGCCTGCACCGTCTCCAGCGCCTGCTTGCCACCAATATTGCT
GGCGATGGCCACCACCTGCTCCGGGGTCAAGCCGTGGGCCTGGCACAGCACCGGCAACAGCCGCTGGACC
GTCTCCAGCGCCTGCTTGCCACCATTATTGCTGGCGATGGCCACCACCTGCTGGGGGGTCAAGCCGTGGG
CCTGGCACAGCACCGGCAACAGCCGCTGGACCGTCTCCAGCGCCTGCTTGCCGCCATCGTGGCTGGCGAT
GGCCACCACCTGCTCCGGGGTCAAGCCGTGGGCCTGGCACAGCACCGGCAACAGCCGCTGGACCGTCTCC
AGCGCCTGCTTGCCACCGCCATTGCTGGCGATGGCCACCACCTGCTGGGGGGTCAAGCCGTGGGCCTGGC
ACAGCACCGGCAACAGCCGCTGGACCGTCTCCAGCGCCTGCTTGCCACCGCCATTGCTGGCGATGGCCAC
CACCTGCTGGGGGGTCAAGCCGTGGGCCTGGCACAGCACCGGCAACAGCGCCTGCACCGTCTCCAGCGCC
TGCTTGCCACCAATATTGCTGGCGATGGCCACCACCTGCTCCGGGGTCAAGCCGTGGGCCTGGCACAGCA
CCGGCAACAGCCGCTGGACCGTCTCCAGCGCCTGCTTGCCACCATTATTGCTGGCGATGGCCACCACCTG
CTGGGGG
