>Addgene plasmid #52887 | pSLfa PUb TAL-KMO-L | addgene partial sequence | sequence record 86294 | TAL1_rev 5'-ccactgtttgccgacgccaa-3'
GCGATCATGTCCTGATACTTGACAGCGACGGTCCCTAACGCTGCCGGGTGTTGGCTTAACGCAACGATGT
GCGCGTGTGTAAACCCGTGGCCGACCAGTGCCTCGTGGTGCTGCGCCACTGTCGAACGAACCTTCGGTTT
GATCTTCTCCTGTTGCTGCTGGCTGTAGCCGAGCGTGCGTAGATCGGCGATATCGATAGCGTAATCTGGA
ACATCGTATGGGTAATCGATGACCTTACGTTTCTTTTTAGGATCGCCCATGGTTGAAATCTCTGTTGAGC
AGAAAAAGAAACGAGGAAACGCTTGAGTAATTGGTTGTGAAATGCAAACTCTCATTTGATATTGATTCAT
TGCCTTTGGCTTCGAGCACGACACGACAGGTTTTAAACTTGTTTTGCTTTGTCTGCGTTTGCAGTCGCAG
GCCAAGTGAAAAATATACACTTGAAGGTGATGACGTCACAACAACGCCCTACTTTTAAGTGAAAAATTAA
CTTGTTTTCGACTTTGAACTACGTAGTTTTGAAATTGCGTATCTTCAAGTTTTCACGATTTCCTCAAGGT
TTTTCTCGATATGTGTTAATATTACCTTAATGGGTAATTACCATCAAAATATTTATTTTAGATATGTGAC
GGAGCAAATACGTTATTCTTATTATTCTAGAAATTTAATTCAATTAGTAGCGATGATTCAACGAAATATG
ATTATCGCTGTGAATCACAATTGGGTTTTATCAATGATGATGAAACTGCGTTGCAAATTTTCACTAATCA
CTCAAAGCTCAATAGTCGCCATCTTGGAAAATA
