>Addgene plasmid #52887 | pSLfa PUb TAL-KMO-L | addgene partial sequence | sequence record 89659 | TAL_F1 5'-ttggcgtcggcaaacagtgg-3'
TTACAGTTGGACACAGGCCAACTTCTCAAGATTGCAAAACGTGGCGGCGTGACCGCAGTGGAGGCAGTGC
ATGCATGGCGCAATGCACTGACGGGTGCCCCGCTCAACTTGACCCCCCAGCAGGTGGTGGCCATCGCCAG
CAATAATGGTGGCAAGCAGGCGCTGGAGACGGTCCAGCGGCTGTTGCCGGTGCTGTGCCAGGCCCACGGC
TTGACCCCGGAGCAGGTGGTGGCCATCGCCAGCAATATTGGTGGCAAGCAGGCGCTGGAGACGGTGCAGG
CGCTGTTGCCGGTGCTGTGCCAGGCCCACGGCTTGACCCCGGAGCAGGTGGTGGCCATCGCCAGCAATAT
TGGTGGCAAGCAGGCGCTGGAGACGGTGCAGGCGCTGTTGCCGGTGCTGTGCCAGGCCCACGGCTTGACC
CCCCAGCAGGTGGTGGCCATCGCCAGCAATGGCGGTGGCAAGCAGGCGCTGGAGACGGTCCAGCGGCTGT
TGCCGGTGCTGTGCCAGGCCCACGGCTTGACCCCCCAGCAGGTGGTGGCCATCGCCAGCAATAATGGTGG
CAAGCAGGCGCTGGAGACGGTCCAGCGGCTGTTGCCGGTGCTGTGCCAGGCCCACGGCTTGACCCCGGAG
CAGGTGGTGGCCATCGCCAGCCACGATGGCGGCAAGCAGGCGCTGGAGACGGTCCAGCGGCTGTTGCCGG
TGCTGTGCCAGGCCCACGGCTTGACCCCGGAGCAGGTGGTGGCCATCGCCAGCCACGATGGCGGCAAGCA
GGCGCTGGAGACGGTCCAGCGGCTGTTGCCGGTGCTGTGCCAGGCCCACGGCTTGACCCCCCAGCAGGTG
GTGGCCATCGCCAGCAATAATGGTGGCAAGCAGGCGCTGGAGACGGTCCA
